>Addgene plasmid #164859 | pBzCas13b-gRNA-2 | addgene full sequence | sequence record 325307 | Addgene NGS Result
TTGACAGCTTATCATCGATAAGCTTTAATGCGGTAGTTTATCACAGTTAAATTGCTAACGCAGTCAGGCA
CCGTGTATGAAATCTAACAATGCGCTCATCGTCATCCTCGGCACCGTCACCCTGGATGCTGTAGGCATAG
GCTTGGTTTAATTGACAGCTAGCTCAGTCCTAGGTATAATGCTAGCGCTGAGTTGGAACTGCTCTCATTT
TGGAGGGTAATCACAACGGTCGGGGTAGCGGCTGAAGCACTGCACGCGTTGGAACTGCTCTCATTTTGGA
GGGTAATCACAACATCGTCCATTCCGACAGCATCGCCAGTCACTATGGCGTGCTGCTAGCGCTATATGCG
TTGATGCAATTTCTATGCGCACCCGTTCTCGGAGCACTGTCCGACCGCTTTGGCCGCCGCCCAGTCCTGC
TCGCTTCGCTACTTGGAGCCACTATCGACTACGCGATCATGGCGACCACACCCGTCCTGTGGATCCTCTA
CGCCGGACGCATCGTGGCCGGCATCACCGGCGCCACAGGTGCGGTTGCTGGCGCCTATATCGCCGACATC
ACCGATGGGGAAGATCGGGCTCGCCACTTCGGGCTCATGAGCGCTTGTTTCGGCGTGGGTATGGTGGCAG
GCCCCGTGGCCGGGGGACTGTTGGGCGCCATCTCCTTGCATGCACCATTCCTTGCGGCGGCGGTGCTCAA
CGGCCTCAACCTACTACTGGGCTGCTTCCTAATGCAGGAGTCGCATAAGGGAGAGCGTCGACCGATGCCC
TTGAGAGCCTTCAACCCAGTCAGCTCCTTCCGGTGGGCGCGGGGCATGACTATCGTCGCCGCACTTATGA
CTGTCTTCTTTATCATGCAACTCGTAGGACAGGTGCCGGCAGCGCTCTGGGTCATTTTCGGCGAGGACCG
CTTTCGCTGGAGCGCGACGATGATCGGCCTGTCGCTTGCGGTATTCGGAATCTTGCACGCCCTCGCTCAA
GCCTTCGTCACTGGTCCCGCCACCAAACGTTTCGGCGAGAAGCAGGCCATTATCGCCGGCATGGCGGCCG
ACGCGCTGGGCTACGTCTTGCTGGCGTTCGCGACGCGAGGCTGGATGGCCTTCCCCATTATGATTCTTCT
CGCTTCCGGCGGCATCGGGATGCCCGCGTTGCAGGCCATGCTGTCCAGGCAGGTAGATGACGACCATCAG
GGACAGCTTCAAGGATCGCTCGCGGCTCTTACCAGCCTAACTTCGATCATTGGACCGCTGATCGTCACGG
CGATTTATGCCGCCTCGGCGAGCACATGGAACGGGTTGGCATGGATTGTAGGCGCCGCCCTATACCTTGT
CTGCCTCCCCGCGTTGCGTCGCGGTGCATGGAGCCGGGCCACCTCGACCTGAATGGAAGCCGGCGGCACC
TCGCTAACGGATTCACCACTCCAAGAATTGGAGCCAATCAATTCTTGCGGAGAACTGTGAATGCGCAAAC
CAACCCTTGGCAGAACATATCCATCGCGTCCGCCATCTCCAGCAGCCGCACGCGGCGCATCTCGGGCAGC
GTTGGGTCCTGGCCACGGGTGCGCATGATCGTGCTCCTGTCGTTGAGGACCCGGCTAGGCTGGCGGGGTT
GCCTTACTGGTTAGCAGAATGAATCACCGATACGCGAGCGAACGTGAAGCGACTGCTGCTGCAAAACGTC
TGCGACCTGAGCAACAACATGAATGGTCTTCGGTTTCCGTGTTTCGTAAAGTCTGGAAACGCGGAAGTCC
CCTACGTGCTGCTGAAGTTGCCCGCAACAGAGAGTGGAACCAACCGGTGATACCACGATACTATGACTGA
GAGTCAACGCCATGAGCGGCCTCATTTCTTATTCTGAGTTACAACAGTCCGCACCGCTGCCGGTAGCTCC
TTCCGGTGGGCGCGGGGCATGACTATCGTCGCCGCACTTATGACTGTCTTCTTTATCATGCAACTCGTAG
GACAGGTGCCGGCAGCGCCCAACAGTCCCCCGGCCACGGGGCCTGCCACCATACCCACGCCGAAACAAGC
GCCCTGCACCATTATGTTCCGGATCTGCATCGCAGGATGCTGCTGGCTACCCTGTGGAACACCTACATCT
GTATTAACGAAGCGCTAACCGTTTTTATCAGGCTCTGGGAGGCAGAATAAATGATCATATCGTCAATTAT
TACCTCCACGGGGAGAGCCTGAGCAAACTGGCCTCAGGCATTTGAGAAGCACACGGTCACACTGCTTCCG
GTAGTCAATAAACCGGTAAACCAGCAATAGACATAAGCGGCTATTTAACGACCCTGCCCTGAACCGACGA
CCGGGTCGAATTTGCTTTCGAATTTCTGCCATTCATCCGCTTATTATCACTTATTCAGGCGTAGCAACCA
GGCGTTTAAGGGCACCAATAACTGCCTTAAAAAAATTACGCCCCGCCCTGCCACTCATCGCAGTACTGTT
GTAATTCATTAAGCATTCTGCCGACATGGAAGCCATCACAAACGGCATGATGAACCTGAATCGCCAGCGG
CATCAGCACCTTGTCGCCTTGCGTATAATATTTGCCCATGGTGAAAACGGGGGCGAAGAAGTTGTCCATA
TTGGCCACGTTTAAATCAAAACTGGTGAAACTCACCCAGGGATTGGCTGAGACGAAAAACATATTCTCAA
TAAACCCTTTAGGGAAATAGGCCAGGTTTTCACCGTAACACGCCACATCTTGCGAATATATGTGTAGAAA
CTGCCGGAAATCGTCGTGGTATTCACTCCAGAGCGATGAAAACGTTTCAGTTTGCTCATGGAAAACGGTG
TAACAAGGGTGAACACTATCCCATATCACCAGCTCACCGTCTTTCATTGCCATACGGAATTCCGGATGAG
CATTCATCAGGCGGGCAAGAATGTGAATAAAGGCCGGATAAAACTTGTGCTTATTTTTCTTTACGGTCTT
TAAAAAGGCCGTAATATCCAGCTGAACGGTCTGGTTATAGGTACATTGAGCAACTGACTGAAATGCCTCA
AAATGTTCTTTACGATGCCATTGGGATATATCAACGGTGGTATATCCAGTGATTTTTTTCTCCATTTTAG
CTTCCTTAGCTCCTGAAAATCTCGATAACTCAAAAAATACGCCCGGTAGTGATCTTATTTCATTATGGTG
AAAGTTGGAACCTCTTACGTGCCGATCAACGTCTCATTTTCGCCAAAAGTTGGCCCAGGGCTTCCCGGTA
TCAACAGGGACACCAGGATTTATTTATTCTGCGAAGTGATCTTCCGTCACAGGTATTTATTCGGCGCAAA
GTGCGTCGGGTGATGCTGCCAACTTACTGATTTAGTGTATGATGGTGTTTTTGAGGTGCTCCAGTGGCTT
CTGTTTCTATCAGCTGTCCCTCCTGTTCAGCTACTGACGGGGTGGTGCGTAACGGCAAAAGCACCGCCGG
ACATCAGCGCTAGCGGAGTGTATACTGGCTTACTATGTTGGCACTGATGAGGGTGTCAGTGAAGTGCTTC
ATGTGGCAGGAGAAAAAAGGCTGCACCGGTGCGTCAGCAGAATATGTGATACAGGATATATTCCGCTTCC
TCGCTCACTGACTCGCTACGCTCGGTCGTTCGACTGCGGCGAGCGGAAATGGCTTACGAACGGGGCGGAG
ATTTCCTGGAAGATGCCAGGAAGATACTTAACAGGGAAGTGAGAGGGCCGCGGCAAAGCCGTTTTTCCAT
AGGCTCCGCCCCCCTGACAAGCATCACGAAATCTGACGCTCAAATCAGTGGTGGCGAAACCCGACAGGAC
TATAAAGATACCAGGCGTTTCCCCCTGGCGGCTCCCTCGTGCGCTCTCCTGTTCCTGCCTTTCGGTTTAC
CGGTGTCATTCCGCTGTTATGGCCGCGTTTGTCTCATTCCACGCCTGACACTCAGTTCCGGGTAGGCAGT
TCGCTCCAAGCTGGACTGTATGCACGAACCCCCCGTTCAGTCCGACCGCTGCGCCTTATCCGGTAACTAT
CGTCTTGAGTCCAACCCGGAAAGACATGCAAAAGCACCACTGGCAGCAGCCACTGGTAATTGATTTAGAG
GAGTTAGTCTTGAAGTCATGCGCCGGTTAAGGCTAAACTGAAAGGACAAGTTTTGGTGACTGCGCTCCTC
CAAGCCAGTTACCTCGGTTCAAAGAGTTGGTAGCTCAGAGAACCTTCGAAAAACCGCCCTGCAAGGCGGT
TTTTTCGTTTTCAGAGCAAGAGATTACGCGCAGACCAAAACGATCTCAAGAAGATCATCTTATTAATCAG
ATAAAATATTTCTAGATTTCAGTGCAATTTATCTCTTCAAATGTAGCACCTGAAGTCAGCCCCATACGAT
ATAAGTTGTAATTCTCATGT
Features (pLannotate 1.2.2; 14 found; start..end, strand, type, name):
      1..29      +  promoter       tet promoter: E. coli promoter for tetracycline efflux protein gene
     77..148     +  CDS            TcR (fragment): tetracycline efflux protein; tet; confers resistance to tetracycline
    152..186     +  promoter       J23119 promoter: bacterial promoter (Registry of Standard Biological Parts BBa J23119)
    228..257     -  CDS            msGFP2 (fragment): photostable monomeric superfolder GFP (Valbuena et al., 2020)
    294..1382    +  CDS            TcR (fragment): tetracycline efflux protein; tet; confers resistance to tetracycline
   1624..1749    -  CDS            YPB1_ECOLX (fragment): Protein predicted: Swiss-Prot protein existence level 4. From Escherichia coli.
   1885..1978    +  CDS            TcR (fragment): tetracycline efflux protein; tet; confers resistance to tetracycline
   1975..2032    -  CDS            TcR (fragment): tetracycline efflux protein; tet; confers resistance to tetracycline
   2019..2117    +  CDS            YPB2_ECOLX (fragment): Protein predicted: Swiss-Prot protein existence level 4. From Escherichia coli.
   2416..3075    -  CDS            CmR: chloramphenicol acetyltransferase; cat; confers resistance to chloramphenicol
   3076..3178    -  promoter       cat promoter: promoter of the E. coli cat gene encoding chloramphenicol acetyltransferase
   3299..3442    +  mobile_element IS1 (fragment): prokaryotic transposable element IS1
   3561..3616    -  rep_origin     RSF ori (fragment): Plasmids containing the RSF 1030 origin of replication can be propagated in E. coli cells that contain additional plasmids with compatible origins.
   3704..4249    -  rep_origin     p15A ori: Plasmids containing the medium-copy-number p15A origin of replication can be propagated in E. coli cells that contain a second plasmid with the ColE1 origin.
