[The description below was written by a language model from this plasmid's Addgene catalogue record and pLannotate feature annotations shown in this document.]
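Description:
pBzCas13b-gRNA-2 is a 4,360 bp bacterial expression plasmid built on the pACYC184 backbone that supplies a guide RNA for the Cas13b nuclease from Bergeyella zoohelcum (BzCas13b). It replicates in E. coli from the p15A origin, which is compatible with ColE1-type plasmids and so allows co-maintenance with separate nuclease or target constructs. The catalogue entry lists it as high copy, whereas p15A is generally described as a low- to medium-copy origin. Selection is by chloramphenicol, through the cat gene (chloramphenicol acetyltransferase) under its native promoter. The short IS1, RSF ori and predicted-ORF fragments in the annotation are residual pACYC184 backbone sequence.

The payload is a small cassette of roughly 145 bp inserted into the tetracycline resistance gene of pACYC184. The TcR coding sequence appears only as fragments on either side of the insert, so tetracycline resistance is presumably lost. The strong constitutive synthetic promoter J23119 drives transcription of a single-spacer CRISPR array, in which the 30-nt spacer (designated #2) was introduced by BsaI-based cloning that destroyed both sites. The spacer is designed to be complementary to deGFP mRNA, which explains why the annotation software flags a 30-nt reverse-strand match to a GFP variant just downstream of the promoter. That match is the spacer rather than a reporter gene. The plasmid does not encode the Cas13b nuclease, which must be provided from another construct.

The associated work uses such plasmids to characterise Cas13 nucleases rapidly in cell-free transcription-translation systems. There, targeting of the deGFP transcript by the guide-loaded nuclease can be read out as a loss of fluorescence.
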