Addgene plasmid #164859: pBzCas13b-gRNA-2
Purpose: Constitutive expression of single-spacer CRISPR array with spacer #2 targeting deGFP mRNA for BzCas13b in bacteria.
Depositing lab: Chase Beisel. Depositing organization: Helmholtz-Zentrum fuer Infektionsforschung (HZI). Publication: Rapidly Characterizing CRISPR-Cas13 Nucleases Using Cell-Free Transcription-Translation Systems. Wandera KG, Beisel CL. Methods Mol Biol. 2022;2404:135-153. doi: 10.1007/978-1-0716-1851-6_7. PubMed 34694607.
Backbone
  Vector backbone: pACYC184
  Backbone size w/o insert (bp): 4215
  Total vector size (bp): 4360
  Vector type: Bacterial Expression
Growth in bacteria
  Bacterial resistance: Chloramphenicol, 25 μg/mL
  Growth temperature: 37°C
  Growth strain: DH5alpha
  Copy number: High Copy
Gene/Insert
  Gene/Insert name: BzCas13b-gRNA-2
  gRNA/shRNA sequence: GGTCGGGGTAGCGGCTGAAGCACTGCACGC
  Species: Bergeyella zoohelcum
  Promoter: J23119
  Cloning method: Restriction Enzyme; 5′ cloning site BsaI (destroyed during cloning); 3′ cloning site BsaI (destroyed during cloning)
  Sequencing primers: 5′ GAACCTTCGAAAAACCGCCC; 3′ ATCTTCCCCATCGGTGATGTC
Terms and licenses: Academic/Nonprofit Terms; Industry Terms: Not Available to Industry
Depositor comments: Spacer sequence is designed to target the mRNA of deGFP.
How to cite: pBzCas13b-gRNA-2 was a gift from Chase Beisel (Addgene plasmid # 164859 ; http://n2t.net/addgene:164859 ; RRID:Addgene_164859)
